Addgene plasmid #11055: p182 pK7-HDAC1 mut (GFP)
Depositing lab: Ramesh Shivdasani. Publication: Regulation of mammalian epithelial differentiation and intestine development by class I histone deacetylases. Tou L, Liu Q, Shivdasani RA. Mol Cell Biol. 2004 Apr . 24(8):3132-9. 10.1128/MCB.24.8.3132-3139.2004 PubMed 15060137.
Backbone
  Vector backbone: pK7
  Vector type: Mammalian Expression
Growth in bacteria
  Bacterial resistance: Ampicillin, 100 μg/mL
  Growth temperature: 37°C
  Growth strain: DH5alpha
  Copy number: High Copy
Gene/Insert
  Gene/Insert name: HDAC1
  Species: M. musculus (mouse)
  Insert size (bp): 1300
  Mutation: Deletion of aa 1-56: deacetylase domain deletion
  Entrez Gene: Hdac1 (a.k.a. HD1, Hdac1-ps, MommeD5, RPD3)
  Tag / fusion protein: GFP (N terminal on backbone)
  Cloning method: Restriction Enzyme
  Sequencing primers: 5′ na
Terms and licenses: Academic/Nonprofit Terms; Industry Terms: Not Available to Industry
Depositor comments: Addgene sequencing data finds T189A and D332G substitutions. These are not known to affect function.
How to cite: p182 pK7-HDAC1 mut (GFP) was a gift from Ramesh Shivdasani (Addgene plasmid # 11055 ; http://n2t.net/addgene:11055 ; RRID:Addgene_11055)
