[The description below was written by a language model from this plasmid's Addgene catalogue record and pLannotate feature annotations shown in this document.]
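Description:
p182 pK7-HDAC1 mut (GFP) is a mammalian expression plasmid of about 6.7 kb built on the pK7 backbone. It drives production of a GFP-tagged, truncated form of mouse histone deacetylase 1 (Hdac1). It is propagated in E. coli as a high-copy plasmid through a ColE1/pUC-type origin and selected with ampicillin via the β-lactamase gene and its own promoter. The backbone also carries an M13 phage origin, which in principle allows single-stranded DNA production. Scattered remnants of earlier cloning vectors are also annotated (fragments of lacI, lacZα, rop and bom, plus the lac promoter/operator region) and have no evident role in the construct's function.

The expression cassette uses the human cytomegalovirus immediate-early enhancer and promoter, followed by a fragment of CMV intron A and an SP6 promoter that could support in vitro transcription. A short fragment of an IgH signal sequence is annotated just upstream of the coding region. Downstream lies GFP (S65T), followed after a short gap by an approximately 1.3 kb Hdac1 fragment, so GFP sits at the N-terminus of the fusion, and an SV40 polyadenylation signal terminates the transcript. An SV40 enhancer/early promoter follows the cassette, but no mammalian selection marker is annotated.

The insert lacks amino acids 1–56, which the depositor describes as a deacetylase domain deletion. Repository sequencing also found T189A and D332G substitutions, which are not known to affect function. The associated study concerns class I histone deacetylases in epithelial differentiation and intestinal development. The record does not state a specific use, but the construct would suit work as a fluorescently trackable HDAC1 mutant, for example for comparison with wild-type HDAC1 in transfected mammalian cells.
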