Features (pLannotate 1.2.2; 22 found; start..end, strand, type, name):
      2..94      +  CDS            lacI (fragment): lac repressor; lacI; The lac repressor binds to the lac operator to inhibit transcription in E. coli. This inhibition can be relieved by adding lactose or isopropyl-β-D-thiogalactopyranoside (IPTG).
    107..128     +  protein_bind   CAP binding site: CAP binding activates transcription in the presence of cAMP. E. coli catabolite activator protein
    143..173     +  promoter       lac promoter: promoter for the E. coli lac operon
    181..197     +  protein_bind   lac operator: The lac repressor binds to the lac operator to inhibit transcription in E. coli. This inhibition can be relieved by adding lactose or isopropyl-β-D-thiogalactopyranoside (IPTG). lac repressor encoded by lacI
    250..629     +  enhancer       CMV enhancer: human cytomegalovirus immediate early enhancer
    630..833     +  promoter       CMV promoter: human cytomegalovirus (CMV) immediate early promoter
    969..1012    +  intron         CMV intron (fragment): modified intron A from human cytomegalovirus
   1064..1082    +  promoter       SP6 promoter: promoter for bacteriophage SP6 RNA polymerase
   1086..1123    +  CDS            IgH signal sequence (fragment): signal sequence from the mouse immunoglobulin heavy chain variable region
   1154..1171    -  misc_feature   MCS (fragment): pUC18/19 multiple cloning site
   1172..1879    +  CDS            GFP (S65T): GFP (S65T) is a basic (constitutively fluorescent) green fluorescent protein published in 1995, derived from Aequorea victoria.
   1895..3190    +  CDS            Hdac1 (fragment): HDAC1_MOUSE - Experimental evidence at protein level: Swiss-Prot protein existence level 1. Responsible for the deacetylation of lysine residues on the N-terminal part of the core histones (H2A, H2B, H3 and H4). Histone deacetylation gives a tag for epigenetic repression and plays an important role in transcriptional regulation, cell cycle progression and developmental events. Histone deacetylases act via the formation of large multiprotein complexes. Deacetylates SP proteins, SP1 and SP3, and regulates their function. Component of the BRG1-RB1-HDAC1 complex, which negatively regulates the CRE
   3221..3355    +  polyA_signal   SV40 poly(A) signal: SV40 polyadenylation signal
   3424..3781    +  promoter       SV40 promoter: SV40 enhancer and early promoter
   3800..3954    +  CDS            lacZα (fragment): LacZα fragment of β-galactosidase; lacZ fragment
   3960..4011    -  misc_feature   bom (fragment): basis of mobility region from pBR322
   4030..4410    +  rep_origin     M13 ori (sequence partly withheld): M13 bacteriophage origin of replication; arrow indicates direction of (+) strand synthesis
   4486..4535    -  misc_feature   bom (fragment): basis of mobility region from pBR322
   4637..4672    -  CDS            rop (fragment): Rop protein, which maintains plasmids at low copy number; rop
   4767..4871    +  promoter       AmpR promoter: bla
   4872..5732    +  CDS            AmpR: β-lactamase; bla; confers resistance to ampicillin, carbenicillin, and related antibiotics
   5903..6491    +  rep_origin     ori: high-copy-number ColE1/pMB1/pBR322/pUC origin of replication
>Addgene plasmid #11055 | p182 pK7-HDAC1 mut (GFP) | addgene full sequence | sequence record 139213 | Addgene NGS result
AGCGCCCAATACGCAAACCGCCTCTCCCCGCGCGTTGGCCGATTCATTAATGCAGCTGGCACGACAGGTT
TCCCGACTGGAAAGCGGGCAGTGAGCGCAACGCAATTAATGTGAGTTAGCTCACTCATTAGGCACCCCAG
GCTTTACACTTTATGCTTCCGGCTCGTATGTTGTGTGGAATTGTGAGCGGATAACAATTTCACACAGGAA
ACAGCTATGACATGATTACGAATTAATTCGAGCTCGCCCGACATTGATTATTGACTAGTTATTAATAGTA
ATCAATTACGGGGTCATTAGTTCATAGCCCATATATGGAGTTCCGCGTTACATAACTTACGGTAAATGGC
CCGCCTGGCTGACCGCCCAACGACCCCCGCCCATTGACGTCAATAATGACGTATGTTCCCATAGTAACGC
CAATAGGGACTTTCCATTGACGTCAATGGGTGGAGTATTTACGGTAAACTGCCCACTTGGCAGTACATCA
AGTGTATCATATGCCAAGTACGCCCCCTATTGACGTCAATGACGGTAAATGGCCCGCCTGGCATTATGCC
CAGTACATGACCTTATGGGACTTTCCTACTTGGCAGTACATCTACGTATTAGTCATCGCTATTACCATGG
TGATGCGGTTTTGGCAGTACATCAATGGGCGTGGATAGCGGTTTGACTCACGGGGATTTCCAAGTCTCCA
CCCCATTGACGTCAATGGGAGTTTGTTTTGGCACCAAAATCAACGGGACTTTCCAAAATGTCGTAACAAC
TCCGCCCCATTGACGCAAATGGGCGGTAGGCGTGTACGGTGGGAGGTCTATATAAGCAGAGCTCGTTTAG
TGAACCGTCAGATCGCCTGGAGACGCCATCCACGCTGTTTTGACCTCCATAGAAGACACCGGGACCGATC
CAGCCTCCGCGGCCGGGAACGGTGCATTGGAACGCGGATTCCCCGTGCCAAGAGTGACGTAAGTACCGCC
TATAGAGTCTATAGGCCCACCCCCTTGGCTTCGTTAGAACGCGGCTACAATTAATACATAACCTTATGTA
TCATACACATACGATTTAGGTGACACTATAGAATAACATCCACTTTGCCTTTCTCTCCACAGGTGTCCAC
TCCCAGGTCCAACTGCACCTCGGTTCTAAGCTTCTGCAGGTCGACTCTAGAATGAGTAAAGGAGAAGAAC
TTTTCACTGGAGTTGTCCCAATTCTTGTTGAATTAGATGGTGATGTTAATGGGCACAAATTTTCTGTCAG
TGGAGAGGGTGAAGGTGATGCAACATACGGAAAACTTACCCTTAAATTTATTTGCACTACTGGAAAACTA
CCTGTTCCATGGCCAACACTTGTCACTACTTTCACTTATGGTGTTCAATGCTTTTCAAGATACCCAGATC
ATATGAAACGGCATGACTTTTTCAAGAGTGCCATGCCCGAAGGTTATGTACAGGAAAGAACTATATTTTT
CAAAGATGACGGGAACTACAAGACACGTGCTGAAGTCAAGTTTGAAGGTGATACCCTTGTTAATAGAATC
GAGTTAAAAGGTATTGATTTTAAAGAAGATGGAAACATTCTTGGACACAAATTGGAATACAACTATAACT
CACACAATGTATACATCATGGCAGACAAACAAAAGAATGGAATCAAAGTTAACTTCAAAATTAGACACAA
CATTGAAGATGGAAGCGTTCAACTAGCAGACCATTATCAACAAAATACTCCAATTGGCGATGGCCCTGTC
CTTTTACCAGACAACCATTACCTGTCCACACAATCTGCCCTTTCGAAAGATCCCAACGAAAAGAGAGACC
ACATGGTCCTTCTTGAGTTTGTAACAGCTGCTGGGATTACACATGGCATGGATGAACTAGTTCCGCGTGG
ATCCATGGAGATCTACCGTCCTCACAAAGCCAATGCTGAGGAGATGACCAAGTACCACAGTGATGACTAC
ATTAAATTCCTGCGTTCTATTCGCCCAGATAACATGTCTGAATACAGCAAGCAGATGCAGAGATTCAATG
TTGGTGAGGACTGTCCGGTATTTGATGGCTTGTTTGAGTTCTGTCAGTTGTCCACGGGAGGCTCTGTCGC
AAGTGCTGTGAAGCTTAATAAGCAGCAGACGGACATCGCTGTGAACTGGGCTGGGGGCCTGCACCATGCA
AAGAAGTCTGAAGCATCCGGCTTCTGTTACGTCAATGACATCGTCTTGGCCATCCTGGAACTGCTAAAGT
ACCACCAGAGGGTGCTCTATATTGACATTGATATTCACCATGGCGATGGCGTGGAAGAGGCCTTCTATGC
TACAGACCGGGTCATGACTGTGTCCTTTCATAAATACGGAGAGTACTTCCCAGGAACTGGGGACCTACGG
GACATTGGGGCTGGCAAAGGCAAGTACTATGCTGTGAACTACCCACTGCGAGACGGCATTGACGACGAAT
CCTATGAAGCCATCTTTAAGCCAGTCATGTCCAAAGTAATGGAGATGTTCCAGCCTAGTGCAGTGGTCTT
ACAGTGTGGCTCAGATTCCCTGTCTGGGGACCGGTTAGGTTGCTTCAATCTGACCATCAAAGGACACGCC
AAGTGTGTGGAGTTCGTGAAGAGTTTCAACTTGCCCATGCTGATGCTGGGAGGAGGTGGCTACACCATCC
GGAATGTTGCTCGCTGCTGGACTTACGAAACAGCGGTGGCCCTGGACACAGAGATCCCTAATGAGCTGCC
CTACAATGGCTACTTTGAATACTTTGGACCGGATTTCAAGCTTCACATCAGCCCTTCTAACATGACCAAC
CAGAACACTAACGAGTACCTGGAGAAGATCAAGCAGCGTCTCTTTGAGAACTTGAGGATGCTGCCCCATG
CCCCTGGGGTCCAGATGCAGGCCATCCCTGAGGACGCCATCCCCGAAGAGAGTGGGGATGAAGATGAGGA
GGACCCTGACAAACGCATCTCCATCTGCTCCTCTGATAAACGCATTGCCTGTGAGGAAGAGTTCTCGGAC
TCAGATGAGGAGGGAGAAGGTGGTCGCAAGAACTCTTCTAACTTCAAAAAAGCCAAAAGAGTTAAAACAG
AGGATGAGAAAGAGAAAGATCCTGAAGAGAAAAAAGAAGTCACAGAAGAAGAGAAAACCAAGGAGGAGAA
GCCAGAAGCCAAAGGGGTCAAAGAAGAGGTCAAGTTGGCCTGAGAATTCAATCGATGGCCGCCATGGCCC
AACTTGTTTATTGCAGCTTATAATGGTTACAAATAAAGCAATAGCATCACAAATTTCACAAATAAAGCAT
TTTTTTCACTGCATTCTAGTTGTGGTTTGTCCAAACTCATCAATGTATCTTATCATGTCTGGATCGGGAA
TTAATTCGGCGCAGCACCATGGCCTGAAATAACCTCTGAAAGAGGAACTTGGTTAGGTACCTTCTGAGGC
GGAAAGAACCAGCTGTGGAATGTGTGTCAGTTAGGGTGTGGAAAGTCCCCAGGCTCCCCAGCAGGCAGAA
GTATGCAAAGCATGCATCTCAATTAGTCAGCAACCAGGTGTGGAAAGTCCCCAGGCTCCCCAGCAGGCAG
AAGTATGCAAAGCATGCATCTCAATTAGTCAGCAACCATAGTCCCGCCCCTAACTCCGCCCATCCCGCCC
CTAACTCCGCCCAGTTCCGCCCATTCTCCGCCCCATGGCTGACTAATTTTTTTTATTTATGCAGAGGCCG
AGGCCGCCTCGGCCTCTGAGCTATTCCAGAAGTAGTGAGGAGGCTTTTTTGGAGGCCTAGGCTTTTGCAA
AAAGCTGTTAACAGCTTGGCACTGGCCGTCGTTTTACAACGTCGTGACTGGGAAAACCCTGGCGTTACCC
AACTTAATCGCCTTGCAGCACATCCCCCTTTCGCCAGCTGGCGTAATAGCGAAGAGGCCCGCACCGATCG
CCCTTCCCAACAGTTGCGCAGCCTGAATGGCGAATGGCGCCTGATGCGGTATTTTCTCCTTACGCATCTG
TGCGGTATTTCACACCGCATA
[142 nt withheld, positions 4012-4153]
C
[141 nt withheld, positions 4155-4295]
CCTTTGACGTTGGAGTCCACGTTCTTT
[37 nt withheld, positions 4323-4359]
ACCCTATCTCGGGCTATTCTTTTGATTTATAAGGGATTTTGCCGATTTCGGCCTATTGGTTAAAAAATGA
GCTGATTTAACAAAAATTTAACGCGAATTTTAACAAAATATTAACGTTTACAATTTTATGGTGCACTCTC
AGTACAATCTGCTCTGATGCCGCATAGTTAAGCCAGCCCCGACACCCGCCAACACCCGCTGACGCGCCCT
GACGGGCTTGTCTGCTCCCGGCATCCGCTTACAGACAAGCTGTGACCGTCTCCGGGAGCTGCATGTGTCA
GAGGTTTTCACCGTCATCACCGAAACGCGCGAGACGAAAGGGCCTCGTGATACGCCTATTTTTATAGGTT
AATGTCATGATAATAATGGTTTCTTAGACGTCAGGTGGCACTTTTCGGGGAAATGTGCGCGGAACCCCTA
TTTGTTTATTTTTCTAAATACATTCAAATATGTATCCGCTCATGAGACAATAACCCTGATAAATGCTTCA
ATAATATTGAAAAAGGAAGAGTATGAGTATTCAACATTTCCGTGTCGCCCTTATTCCCTTTTTTGCGGCA
TTTTGCCTTCCTGTTTTTGCTCACCCAGAAACGCTGGTGAAAGTAAAAGATGCTGAAGATCAGTTGGGTG
CACGAGTGGGTTACATCGAACTGGATCTCAACAGCGGTAAGATCCTTGAGAGTTTTCGCCCCGAAGAACG
TTTTCCAATGATGAGCACTTTTAAAGTTCTGCTATGTGGCGCGGTATTATCCCGTATTGACGCCGGGCAA
GAGCAACTCGGTCGCCGCATACACTATTCTCAGAATGACTTGGTTGAGTACTCACCAGTCACAGAAAAGC
ATCTTACGGATGGCATGACAGTAAGAGAATTATGCAGTGCTGCCATAACCATGAGTGATAACACTGCGGC
CAACTTACTTCTGACAACGATCGGAGGACCGAAGGAGCTAACCGCTTTTTTGCACAACATGGGGGATCAT
GTAACTCGCCTTGATCGTTGGGAACCGGAGCTGAATGAAGCCATACCAAACGACGAGCGTGACACCACGA
TGCCTGTAGCAATGGCAACAACGTTGCGCAAACTATTAACTGGCGAACTACTTACTCTAGCTTCCCGGCA
ACAATTAATAGACTGGATGGAGGCGGATAAAGTTGCAGGACCACTTCTGCGCTCGGCCCTTCCGGCTGGC
TGGTTTATTGCTGATAAATCTGGAGCCGGTGAGCGTGGGTCTCGCGGTATCATTGCAGCACTGGGGCCAG
ATGGTAAGCCCTCCCGTATCGTAGTTATCTACACGACGGGGAGTCAGGCAACTATGGATGAACGAAATAG
ACAGATCGCTGAGATAGGTGCCTCACTGATTAAGCATTGGTAACTGTCAGACCAAGTTTACTCATATATA
CTTTAGATTGATTTAAAACTTCATTTTTAATTTAAAAGGATCTAGGTGAAGATCCTTTTTGATAATCTCA
TGACCAAAATCCCTTAACGTGAGTTTTCGTTCCACTGAGCGTCAGACCCCGTAGAAAAGATCAAAGGATC
TTCTTGAGATCCTTTTTTTCTGCGCGTAATCTGCTGCTTGCAAACAAAAAAACCACCGCTACCAGCGGTG
GTTTGTTTGCCGGATCAAGAGCTACCAACTCTTTTTCCGAAGGTAACTGGCTTCAGCAGAGCGCAGATAC
CAAATACTGTTCTTCTAGTGTAGCCGTAGTTAGGCCACCACTTCAAGAACTCTGTAGCACCGCCTACATA
CCTCGCTCTGCTAATCCTGTTACCAGTGGCTGCTGCCAGTGGCGATAAGTCGTGTCTTACCGGGTTGGAC
TCAAGACGATAGTTACCGGATAAGGCGCAGCGGTCGGGCTGAACGGGGGGTTCGTGCACACAGCCCAGCT
TGGAGCGAACGACCTACACCGAACTGAGATACCTACAGCGTGAGCTATGAGAAAGCGCCACGCTTCCCGA
AGGGAGAAAGGCGGACAGGTATCCGGTAAGCGGCAGGGTCGGAACAGGAGAGCGCACGAGGGAGCTTCCA
GGGGGAAACGCCTGGTATCTTTATAGTCCTGTCGGGTTTCGCCACCTCTGACTTGAGCGTCGATTTTTGT
GATGCTCGTCAGGGGGGCGGAGCCTATGGAAAAACGCCAGCAACGCGGCCTTTTTACGGTTCCTGGCCTT
TTGCTGGCCTTTTGCTCACATGTTCTTTCCTGCGTTATCCCCTGATTCTGTGGATAACCGTATTACCGCC
TTTGAGTGAGCTGATACCGCTCGCCGCAGCCGAACGACCGAGCGCAGCGAGTCAGTGAGCGAGGAAGCGG
AAG
