>Addgene plasmid #11055 | p182 pK7-HDAC1 mut (GFP) | depositor partial sequence | sequence record 6873 | Author sequence
ACAAATTTCTGTCAGTGAGAGGGTGAAGGTGATGCAACATACGGAAAACTTACCCTTAAATTTATTTGCA
CTACTGGAAAACTACCTGTTCCCATGGCCAACACTTGTCACTACTTTCACTTATGGTGTTCAATGCTTTT
CAAGATACCCAGATCATATGAAACGGCATGACTTTTTCAAGAGTGCCATGCCCGAAGGTTATGTACAGGA
AAGAACTATATTTTTCAAAGATGACGGGAACTACAAGACACGTGCTGAAGTCAAGTTTGAAGGTGATACC
CTTGTTAATAGAATCGAGTTAAAAGGTATTGATTTTAAAGAAGATGGAAACATTCTTGGACACAAATTGG
AATACAACTATAACTCACACAATGTATACATCATGGCAGACAAACAAAAGAATGGAATCAAAGTTAACTT
CAAAATTAGACACAACATTGAAGATGGAAGCGTTCAACTAGCAGACCATTATCAACAAAATACTCCAATT
GGCGATGGCCCTGTCCTTTTACCAGACAACCATTACCTGTCCACACAATCTGCCCTTTCGAAAGATCCCA
ACGAAAAGAGAGACCACATGGTCCTTCTTGAGTTTGTAACAGCTGCTGGGATTACACATGGCATGGATGA
ACTAGTTCCGCGTGGATCCGTCTCCATGGAGATCTACCGTCCTCACAAAGCCAATGCTGAGGAGATGACC
AAGTACCACAGTGATGACTACATTAAATTCCTGCGTTCTATTCGCCCAGATAACATGTCTGAATACAGCA
AGCAGATGCAGAGATTCAATGTTGGTGAGGACTGTCCGGTATTTGATGGCTTGTTTGAGTTCTGTCAGTT
GTCCACGGGAGGCTCTGTCGCAAGTGCTGTGAAGCTTAATAAGCAGCAGACGGACATCGCTGTGAACTGG
GCTGGGGGCCTGCACCATGCAAAGAAGTCTGAAGCATCCGGCTTCTGTTACGTCAATGACATCGTCTTGG
CCATCCTGGAACTGCTAAAGTACCACCAGAGGGTGCTCTATATTGACATTGATATTCACCATGGCGATGG
CGTGGAAGAGGCCTTCTATACTACAGACCGGGTCATGACTGTGTCCTTTCATAAATACGGAGAGTACTTC
CCAGGAACTGGGGACCTACGGGACATTGGGGCTGGCAAAGGCAAGTACTATGCTGTGAACTACCCACTGC
GAGACGGCATTGACGACGAATCCTATGAAGCCATCTTTAAGCCAGTCATGTCCAAAGTAATGGAGATGTT
CCAGCCTAGTGCAGTGGTCTTACAGTGTGGCTCAGATTCCCTGTCTGGGGACCGGTTAGGTTGCTTCAAT
CTGACCATCAAAGGACACGCCAAGTGTGTGGAGTTCGTGAAGAGTTTCAACTTGCCCATGCTGATGCTGG
GAGGAGGTGGCTACACCATCCGGAATGTTGCTCGCTGCTGGACTTACGAAACAGCGGTGGCCCTGGACAC
AGAGATCCCTAATGAGCTGCCCTACAANGACTACTTTGAATACTTTGGACCGGATTTCAAGCTTCACATC
AGCCCTTCTAACATGACCAACCAGAACACTAACGAGTACCTGGAGAAGATCAAGCAGCGTCTCTTTGAGA
ACTTGAGGATGCTGCCCCATGCCCCTGGGGTCCAGATGCAGGCCATCCCTGAGGACGCCATCCCCGAAGA
GAGTGGGGATGAAGATGAGGAGGACCCTGACAAACGCATCTCCATCTGCTCCTCTGATAAACGCATTGCC
TGTGAGGAAGAGTTCTCGGACTCAGATGAGGAGGGAGAAGGTGGTCGCAAGAACTCTTCTAACTTCAAAA
AAGCCAAAAGAGTTAAAACAGAGGATGAGAAAGAGAAAGATCCTGAAGAGAAAAAAGAAGTCACAGAAGA
AGAGAAAACCAAGGAGGAGAAGCCAGAAGCCAAAGGGGTCAAAGAAGAGGTCAAGTTGGCCTGACTCGAG
GTCGACGAATTCT
