>Addgene plasmid #11055 | p182 pK7-HDAC1 mut (GFP) | addgene partial sequence | sequence record 18025 | GFP-F 5'-GGTCCTTCTTGAGTTTGTAAC-3'
ACTAGTTCCGCGTGGATCCATGGAGATCTACCGTCCTCACAAAGCCAATGCTGAGGAGATGACCAAGTAC
CACAGTGATGACTACATTAAATTCCTGCGTTCTATTCGCCCAGATAACATGTCTGAATACAGCAAGCAGA
TGCAGAGATTCAATGTTGGTGAGGACTGTCCGGTATTTGATGGCTTGTTTGAGTTCTGTCAGTTGTCCAC
GGGAGGCTCTGTCGCAAGTGCTGTGAAGCTTAATAAGCAGCAGACGGACATCGCTGTGAACTGGGCTGGG
GGCCTGCACCATGCAAAGAAGTCTGAAGCATCCGGCTTCTGTTACGTCAATGACATCGTCTTGGCCATCC
TGGAACTGCTAAAGTACCACCAGAGGGTGCTCTATATTGACATTGATATTCACCATGGCGATGGCGTGGA
AGAGGCCTTCTATGCTACAGACCGGGTCATGACTGTGTCCTTTCATAAATACGGAGAGTACTTCCCAGGA
ACTGGGGACCTACGGGACATTGGGGCTGGCAAAGGCAAGTACTATGCTGTGAACTACCCACTGCGAGACG
GCATTGACGACGAATCCTATGAAGCCATCTTTAAGCCAGTCATGTCCAAAGTAATGGAGATGTTCCAGCC
TAGTGCAGTGGTCTTACAGTGTGGCTCAGATTCCCTGTCTG
