>Addgene plasmid #11055 | p182 pK7-HDAC1 mut (GFP) | addgene partial sequence | sequence record 139935 | SV40pA-R 5'-GAAATTTGTGATGCTATTGC-3'
AGTTGGGCCATGGCGGCCATCGATTGAATTCTCAGGCCAACTTGACCTCTTCTTTGACCCCTTTGGCTTC
TGGCTTCTCCTCCTTGGTTTTCTCTTCTTCTGTGACTTCTTTTTTCTCTTCAGGATCTTTCTCTTTCTCA
TCCTCTGTTTTAACTCTTTTGGCTTTTTTGAAGTTAGAAGAGTTCTTGCGACCACCTTCTCCCTCCTCAT
CTGAGTCCGAGAACTCTTCCTCACAGGCAATGCGTTTATCAGAGGAGCAGATGGAGATGCGTTTGTCAGG
GTCCTCCTCATCTTCATCCCCACTCTCTTCGGGGATGGCGTCCTCAGGGATGGCCTGCATCTGGACCCCA
GGGGCATGGGGCAGCATCCTCAAGTTCTCAAAGAGACGCTGCTTGATCTTCTCCAGGTACTCGTTAGTGT
TCTGGTTGGTCATGTTAGAAGGGCTGATGTGAAGCTTGAAATCCGGTCCAAAGTATTCAAAGTAGCCATT
GTAGGGCAGCTCATTAGGGATCTCTGTGTCCAGGGCCACCGCTGTTTCGTAAGTCCAGCAGCGAGCAACA
TTCCGGATGGTGTAGCCACCTCCTCCCAGCATCAGCATGGGCAAGTTGAAACTCTTCACGAACTCCACAC
ACTTGGCGTGTCCTTTGATGGTCAGATTGAAGCAACCTAACCGGTCCCCAGACAGGGAATCTGAGCCACA
CTGTAAGACCACTGCACTAGGCTGGAACATCTCCATTACTTTGGACATGACTGGCTTAAAGATGGCTTCA
TAGGATTCGTCGTCAATGCCGTCTCGCAGTGGGTAGTTCACAGCATAGTACTTGCCTTTGCCAGCCCCAA
TGTCC
